>Addgene plasmid #90991 | pADH147 | addgene full sequence | sequence record 180524 | Addgene NGS Result
TGTCATGCCATCCGTAAGATGCTTTTCTGTGACTGGTGAGTACTCAACCAAGTCATTCTGAGAATAGTGT
ATGCGGCGACCGAGTTGCTCTTGCCCGGCGTCAATACGGGATAATACCGCGCCACATAGCAGAACTTTAA
AAGTGCTCATCATTGGAAAACGTTCTTCGGGGCGAAAACTCTCAAGGATCTTACCGCTGTTGAGATCCAG
TTCGATGTAACCCACTCGTGCACCCAACTGATCTTCAGCATCTTTTACTTTCACCAGCGTTTCTGGGTGA
GCAAAAACAGGAAGGCAAAATGCCGCAAAAAAGGGAATAAGGGCGACACGGAAATGTTGAATACTCATAC
TCTTCCTTTTTCAATATTATTGAAGCATTTATCAGGGTTATTGTCTCATGAGCGGATACATATTTGAATG
TATTTAGAAAAATAAACAAATAGGGGTTCCGCGCACATTTCCCCGAAAAGTGCCACCTGACGTCTAAGAA
ACCATTATTATCATGACATTAACCTATAAAAATAGGCGTATCACGAGGCCCTTTGACGGCACGGCCACGC
GTTTAAACCGCCGTTTTAGAGCTAGAAATAGCAAGTTAAAATAAGGCTAGTCCGTTATCAACTTGAAAAA
GTGGCACCGAGTCGGTGCTTTTTTTCTCGAGTTTTTTTATCGAGGAAGTTCCTATACTTTCTAGAGAATA
GGAACTTCCCACCTTGATGTACACACCTTTAAAGTCAATAGGCATTCTCGTTTGTAATTCCTTGACACAC
ATATCCATTAACTTTAAACCATCTTCGACCGTCATGTCCTTTCTATAATGTTTATCTAACAAAGATGTTG
TGTAAAATGCAGCGTAGCCATGAGCACCATAAGGGAGTTCAACTTGTGTACCCAAATAATCTATCCAATT
CAACGATGGCTCATTTTTCTTTACATCATATCCTCCAATTAAACAGTTCACCTGGTACGGTTTTCTAGAT
CTAAGGGAACTGGCCAATTGGTTTCTCACAAACGAGGCTGTTGCCTTTGGAGATAACTCAATGTCATTTT
CTCTCATCGAGTACAATTGAATGTTTGCTTGAACATACTCGGCAAACTGAACCGTATCACCAGCTTCACC
AGTGTATGCTATTAAGTTGTGTGCATTTAAATGTCTTGTTTTATCATCTGTATCCTTTAAAATTGAAATA
CCTCTTGTGGCAGCTTTACGGTGTTTAAACCCCAGCGCCTGGCGGGCGCTCACAATTCCACACAACATAC
GAGCCGGAAGCATAAAGTGTAAAGCCTGGGGTGCCTAATGAGTGAGCTAACTCACATTAATTGCGTTGCG
CTCACTGCCCGCTTTCCAGTCGGGAAACCTGTCGTGCCAGCTGCATTAATGAATCGGCCAACGCGCGGGG
AGAGGCGGTTTGCGTATTGGGCGCTCTTCCGCTTCCTCGCTCACTGACTCGCTGCGCTCGGTCGTTCGGC
TGCGGCGAGCGGTATCAGCTCACTCAAAGGCGGTAATACGGTTATCCACAGAATCAGGGGATAACGCAGG
AAAGAACATGTGAGCAAAAGGCCAGCAAAAGGCCAGGAACCGTAAAAAGGCCGCGTTGCTGGCGTTTTTC
CATAGGCTCCGCCCCCCTGACGAGCATCACAAAAATCGACGCTCAAGTCAGAGGTGGCGAAACCCGACAG
GACTATAAAGATACCAGGCGTTTCCCCCTGGAAGCTCCCTCGTGCGCTCTCCTGTTCCGACCCTGCCGCT
TACCGGATACCTGTCCGCCTTTCTCCCTTCGGGAAGCGTGGCGCTTTCTCATAGCTCACGCTGTAGGTAT
CTCAGTTCGGTGTAGGTCGTTCGCTCCAAGCTGGGCTGTGTGCACGAACCCCCCGTTCAGCCCGACCGCT
GCGCCTTATCCGGTAACTATCGTCTTGAGTCCAACCCGGTAAGACACGACTTATCGCCACTGGCAGCAGC
CACTGGTAACAGGATTAGCAGAGCGAGGTATGTAGGCGGTGCTACAGAGTTCTTGAAGTGGTGGCCTAAC
TACGGCTACACTAGAAGAACAGTATTTGGTATCTGCGCTCTGCTGAAGCCAGTTACCTTCGGAAAAAGAG
TTGGTAGCTCTTGATCCGGCAAACAAACCACCGCTGGTAGCGGTGGTTTTTTTGTTTGCAAGCAGCAGAT
TACGCGCAGAAAAAAAGGATCTCAAGAAGATCCTTTGATCTTTTCTACGGGGTCTGACGCTCAGTGGAAC
GAAAACTCACGTTAAGGGATTTTGGTCATGAGATTATCAAAAAGGATCTTCACCTAGATCCTTTTAAATT
AAAAATGAAGTTTTAAATCAATCTAAAGTATATATGAGTAAACTTGGTCTGACAGTTACCAATGCTTGAT
CAGTGAGGCACCTATCTCAGCGATCTGTCTATTTCGTTCATCCATAGTTGCCTGACTCCCCGTCGTGTAG
ATAACTACGATACGGGAGGGCTTACCATCTGGCCCCAGTGCTGCAATGATACCGCGAGACCCACGCTCAC
CGGCTCCAGATTTATCAGCAATAAACCAGCCAGCCGGAAGGGCCGAGCGCAGAAGTGGTCCTGCAACTTT
ATCCGCCTCCATCCAGTCTATTAATTGTTGCCGGGAAGCTAGAGTAAGTAGTTCGCCAGTTAATAGTTTG
CGCAACGTTGTTGCCATTGCTACAGGCATCGTGGTGTCACGCTCGTCGTTTGGTATGGCTTCATTCAGCT
CCGGTTCCCAACGATCAAGGCGAGTTACATGATCCCCCATGTTGTGCAAAAAAGCGGTTAGCTCCTTCGG
TCCTCCGATCGTTGTCAGAAGTAAGTTGGCCGCAGTGTTATCACTCATGGTTATGGCAGCACTGCATAAT
TCTCTTAC
Features (pLannotate 1.2.2; 9 found; start..end, strand, type, name):
    349..453     -  promoter       AmpR promoter: bla
    573..648     +  misc_RNA       gRNA scaffold: guide RNA scaffold for the Streptococcus pyogenes CRISPR/Cas9 system
    675..708     -  protein_bind   FRT (minimal): supports FLP-mediated excision but not integration (Turan and Bode, 2011) FLP recombinase from the Saccharomyces cerevisiae 2μ plasmid
    710..1207    -  CDS            PRE1 (fragment): PSB4_YEAST - Experimental evidence at protein level: Swiss-Prot protein existence level 1. Non-catalytic component of the proteasome which degrades poly-ubiquitinated proteins in the cytoplasm and in the nucleus. It is essential for the regulated turnover of proteins and for the removal of misfolded proteins. The proteasome is a multicatalytic proteinase complex that is characterized by its ability to cleave peptides with Arg, Phe, Tyr, Leu, and Glu adjacent to the leaving group at neutral or slightly basic pH. It has an ATP-dependent proteolytic activity. This subunit has a chymotrypsin-like
   1253..1283    -  promoter       lac promoter: promoter for the E. coli lac operon
   1298..1319    -  protein_bind   CAP binding site: CAP binding activates transcription in the presence of cAMP. E. coli catabolite activator protein
   1332..1424    -  CDS            lacI (fragment): lac repressor; lacI; The lac repressor binds to the lac operator to inhibit transcription in E. coli. This inhibition can be relieved by adding lactose or isopropyl-β-D-thiogalactopyranoside (IPTG).
   1607..2195    -  rep_origin     ori: high-copy-number ColE1/pMB1/pBR322/pUC origin of replication
   2366..348     -  CDS            AmpR (across the origin): β-lactamase; bla; confers resistance to ampicillin, carbenicillin, and related antibiotics
