[The description below was written by a language model from this plasmid's Addgene catalogue record and pLannotate feature annotations shown in this document.]
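Description:
pADH147 is a small (about 2.9 kb) pUC19-based CRISPR component plasmid from a recyclable genome-editing system for Candida albicans. It is maintained in E. coli at high copy through the ColE1/pUC origin and is selected with ampicillin via the β-lactamase gene and its native promoter. Remnants of the pUC19 lac region (lac promoter, CAP binding site and a lacI fragment) flank the insert but have no stated role in the design.

The insert is recorded as "gRNA conserved, FRT, DS_HIS1". It consists of the conserved Streptococcus pyogenes Cas9 guide RNA scaffold, a minimal FRT site (a form that supports FLP-mediated excision but not integration), and a segment of homology downstream of the HIS1 locus. The automated annotation labels that roughly 500 bp segment as a fragment resembling the yeast proteasome subunit PRE1. This probably reflects a gene neighbouring HIS1 rather than an intended expressed payload, although the record does not confirm it.

No targeting spacer is present, so this is an "empty" gRNA construct. It serves as a PCR template that is stitched together with a fragment amplified from the companion plasmid pADH110 to produce a target-specific gRNA expression cassette, which is part 2 of 2 of the HIS1-FLP system.

The catalogue describes the construct as NAT-marked, with nourseothricin as the selectable marker. The feature table shows no nourseothricin resistance gene, however, and the insert is small, so the marker sequence is presumably supplied or completed by the partner components. In the assembled, integrated cassette, the FRT site allows later FLP-mediated removal, which makes the system recyclable.
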