Addgene plasmid #90991: pADH147
Purpose: NAT-marked "empty" gRNA construct for use in gRNA expression cassette stitching PCR. Use with pADH110 to generate target-specific part 2 of 2 for C.alb HIS1-FLP CRISPR system.
Depositing lab: Aaron Hernday. Depositing organization: University of California, Merced. Publication: An Efficient, Rapid, and Recyclable System for CRISPR-Mediated Genome Editing in Candida albicans. Nguyen N, Quail MMF, Hernday AD. mSphere. 2017 Apr 26;2(2):e00149-17. doi: 10.1128/mSphereDirect.00149-17. eCollection 2017 Mar-Apr. PubMed 28497115.
Backbone
  Vector backbone: pUC19
  Backbone size w/o insert (bp): 2242
  Total vector size (bp): 2878
  Vector type: CRISPR
  Selectable markers: Nourseothricin (NAT)
Growth in bacteria
  Bacterial resistance: Ampicillin, 100 μg/mL
  Growth temperature: 37°C
  Growth strain: DH5alpha
  Copy number: High Copy
Gene/Insert
  Gene/Insert name: gRNA conserved, FRT, DS_HIS1
  gRNA/shRNA sequence: None
Terms and licenses: Academic/Nonprofit Terms; Industry Terms: Not Available to Industry
How to cite: pADH147 was a gift from Aaron Hernday (Addgene plasmid # 90991 ; http://n2t.net/addgene:90991 ; RRID:Addgene_90991)
